Addgene plasmid #66080: G protein alpha-q-GFP
Purpose: This G protein alpha-q construct contains internal insertions of GFP and the EE epitope
Depositing lab: Catherine Berlot. Depositing organization: Yale University. Publication: Visualization of a functional Galpha q-green fluorescent protein fusion in living cells. Association with the plasma membrane is disrupted by mutational activation and by elimination of palmitoylation sites, but not be activation mediated by receptors or AlF4-. Hughes TE, Zhang H, Logothetis DE, Berlot CH. J Biol Chem. 2001 Feb 9;276(6):4227-35. Epub 2000 Nov 13. 10.1074/jbc.M007608200 PubMed 11076942.
Backbone
  Vector backbone: pcDNA1/Amp
  Backbone manufacturer: Invitrogen
  Backbone size w/o insert (bp): 4800
  Total vector size (bp): 7119
  Vector type: Mammalian Expression
Growth in bacteria
  Bacterial resistance: Ampicillin, 100 μg/mL
  Growth temperature: 37°C
  Growth strain: DH10B
  Copy number: High Copy
Gene/Insert
  Gene/Insert name: G protein alpha-q-EE-YFP (alt name: Gnaq)
  Species: M. musculus (mouse)
  Insert size (bp): 2319
  Mutation: BamHI and SacI sites in alpha-q were removed with silent mutations.
  Entrez Gene: Gnaq (a.k.a. 1110005L02Rik, 6230401I02Rik, Dsk1, Dsk10, Galphaq, Gq, GqI)
  Promoter: CMV
  Tag / fusion protein: GFP was inserted internally into the alpha-q sequence between residues 124 and 125 with a SGGGGS linker on each end of the YFP.; The EE epitope was introduced into the alpha-q sequence by mutating residues 171-176 (SYLPTQ) to EYMPTE.
  Cloning method: Restriction Enzyme; 5′ cloning site NotI (not destroyed); 3′ cloning site NotI (not destroyed)
  Sequencing primers: 5′ T7; 3′ SP6
Resource information
  A portion of this plasmid was derived from a plasmid made by: pEGFP was purchased from Clontech.
Terms and licenses: Academic/Nonprofit Terms; Industry Terms: Not Available to Industry
How to cite: G protein alpha-q-GFP was a gift from Catherine Berlot (Addgene plasmid # 66080 ; http://n2t.net/addgene:66080 ; RRID:Addgene_66080)
