[The description below was written by a language model from this plasmid's Addgene catalogue record.]
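Description:
G protein alpha-q-GFP is a mammalian expression plasmid built on the pcDNA1/Amp backbone, with a total size of about 7.1 kb. It is maintained as a high-copy plasmid in E. coli under ampicillin selection. No feature table is provided, so backbone elements beyond those in the catalogue fields cannot be confirmed. T7 and SP6 are listed as the 5′ and 3′ sequencing primers, indicating that these sites flank the cloning region.

The roughly 2.3 kb insert, cloned as a NotI fragment with both sites retained, encodes mouse Gnaq, the alpha subunit of the heterotrimeric Gq protein, under the CMV promoter for strong constitutive expression in transfected mammalian cells. Rather than being tagged at a terminus, the protein carries its fluorescent reporter internally: the fluorescent protein is inserted between residues 124 and 125 and is flanked on each side by a short flexible serine/glycine linker. This leaves both ends of alpha-q unmodified. An EE epitope was also created within alpha-q by mutating residues 171–176, providing an internal antibody handle for detection or immunoprecipitation. BamHI and SacI sites in the coding sequence were removed by silent mutations.

The record is inconsistent about the fluorophore. The plasmid name, purpose and tag field refer to GFP, and pEGFP is cited as the source, whereas the insert name and linker description mention YFP; this cannot be resolved without the sequence. The associated publication indicates use in live-cell imaging of a functional alpha-q fusion, examining how plasma membrane association responds to activating mutations, loss of palmitoylation sites and receptor-mediated activation.
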