>Addgene plasmid #66080 | G protein alpha-q-GFP | addgene partial sequence | sequence record 118994 | CMV-F 5'-CGCAAATGGGCGGTAGGCGTG-3'
CTAGAGAACCCACTGCTTACTGGCTTATCGAAATTAATACGACTCACTATAGGGAGACCCAAGCTTGGTA
CCGAGCTCGGATCCACTAGTAACGGCCGCCAGTGTGCTGGAATTCTGCAGATATCCATCACACTGGCGGC
CGCCACCGCGGTGAAGCTCCGCGCCGGCGGGGCTGCAGCGAGGCACTTCGGAAGAATGACTCTGGAGTCC
ATCATGGCGTGCTGCCTGAGCGAGGAGGCCAAGGAAGCCCGGAGGATCAACGACGAGATCGAGCGGCAGC
TGCGCAGGGACAAGCGCGACGCCCGCCGGGAACTCAAGCTGCTGCTGCTGGGGACAGGGGAGAGTGGCAA
GAGCACCTTCATCAAGCAGATGAGGATCATCCACGGGTCGGGCTACTCTGACGAAGACAAGCGCGGCTTC
ACCAAGCTGGTGTATCAGAACATCTTCACGGCCATGCAGGCCATGATCAGAGCGATGGACACACTCAAGA
TCCCATACAAGTATGAACACAATAAGGCTCATGCACAATTGGTTCGAGAGGTTGATGTGGAGAAGGTGTC
TGCTTTTTCTGGTGGAGGTGGATCCATGGTGAGCAAGGGCGAGGAGCTGTTCACCGGGGTGGTGCCCATC
CTGGTCGAGCTGGACGGCGACGTAAACGGCCACAAGTTCAGCGTGTCCGGCGAGGGCGAGGGCGATGCCA
CCTACGGCAAGCTGACCCTGAAGTTCATCTGCACCACCGGCAAGCTGCCCGTGCCCTGGCCCACCCTCGT
GACCACCCTGACCTACGGCGTGCAGTGCTTCAGCCGCTA
