>Addgene plasmid #66080 | G protein alpha-q-GFP | addgene partial sequence | sequence record 120743 | N-ter GFP 5'-GGATCACTCTCGGCATGG-3'
ATCCATATGTAGATGCAATAAAGAGCTTGTGGAATGATCCTGGAATCCAGGAGTGCTACGACAGACGACG
GGAATATCAGTTATCTGACTCTACCAAATACTATCTGAATGACTTGGACCGTGTAGCCGACCCTGAGTAC
ATGCCGACAGAGCAAGACGTGCTTAGAGTTCGAGTCCCCACTACAGGGATCATCGAATACCCCTTTGACT
TACAAAGTGTCATTTTCAGAATGGTCGATGTAGGGGGCCAAAGGTCAGAGAGAAGAAAATGGATACACTG
CTTTGAAAATGTCACCTCCATCATGTTTCTAGTAGCGCTTAGCGAATATGATCAAGTTCTTGTGGAGTCA
GACAATGAGAACCGCATGGAGGAGAGCAAAGCACTCTTTAGAACAATTATCACCTACCCCTGGTTCCAGA
ACTCCTCTGTGATTCTGTTCTTAAACAAGAAAGATCTTCTAGAGGAGAAAATCATGTATTCCCACCTAGT
CGACTACTTCCCAGAATATGATGGACCCCAGAGAGATGCCCAGGCAGCTCGAGAATTCATCCTGAAAATG
TTCGTGGACCTGAACCCCGACAGTGACAAAATCATCTACTCCCACTTCACGTGCGCCACAGATACCGAGA
ACATCCGCTTCGTCTTTGCAGCCGTCAAGGACACCATCCTGCAGCTGAACCTGAAGGAGTACAATCTGGT
CTAACCGTGCCTCCCAGAAACTGTTCTTCCCTCCCCTGTGGGTTGTTGAAGATAAACAAGAGGGACTGTA
TTTCTGCGGAAAACAATTTGCATAATACTAATTTATTGCCGTCCTGGACTCTGTGAGCGTGTCCACAGAG
CTGTAGTAAATATTATGA
